Addgene plasmid #28071: Swachmann-Bodian-Diamond Syndrome Gene, sbds_R (OZ546)
Depositing lab: Keith Joung. Depositing organization: Massachusetts General Hospital. Publication: Rapid "open-source" engineering of customized zinc-finger nucleases for highly efficient gene modification. Maeder ML, Thibodeau-Beganny S, Osiak A, Wright DA, Anthony RM, Eichtinger M, Jiang T, Foley JE, Winfrey RJ, Townsend JA, Unger-Wallace E, Sander JD, Muller-Lerch F, Fu F, Pearlberg J, Goebel C, Dassie JP, Pruett-Miller SM, Porteus MH, Sgroi DC, Iafrate AJ, Dobbs D, McCray PB, Cathomen T, Voytas DF, Joung JK. Mol Cell. 2008 Jul 25. 31(2):294-301. 10.1016/j.molcel.2008.06.016 PubMed 18657511.
Backbone
  Vector backbone: MG414
  Backbone size w/o insert (bp): 5493
  Vector type: Zebrafish Targeting
Growth in bacteria
  Bacterial resistance: Kanamycin, 50 μg/mL
  Growth temperature: 37°C
  Growth strain: XL1 Blue
  Growth instructions: Requires a bacterial strain such as XL1 Blue, that expresses the lacIq allele of lac repressor
  Copy number: Low Copy
Gene/Insert
  Gene/Insert name: Zinc finger array targeting Swachmann-Bodian-Diamond Syndrome Gene, sbds (alt names: Shwachman-Bodian-Diamond syndrome; sbds)
  Species: D. rerio (zebrafish)
  Insert size (bp): 270
  Entrez Gene: sbds (a.k.a. MGC56700, zgc:56700)
  Cloning method: Restriction Enzyme; 5′ cloning site XbaI (not destroyed); 3′ cloning site BamHI (not destroyed)
  Sequencing primers: 5′ OK.61 GGGTAGTACGATGACGGAACCTGTC
Terms and licenses: Academic/Nonprofit Terms; Industry Terms: Not Available to Industry
Depositor comments: This plasmid encodes a zinc finger array targeting half of a target sequence in the zebrafish gene Swachmann-Bodian-Diamond Syndrome Gene, sbds (see below). Please note that this plasmid does NOT contain the sbds sequence. Users must order the complementary plasmid Swachmann-Bodian-Diamond Syndrome Gene, sbds_L (OZ545) [Addgene plasmid 28070] in order to create a zinc finger nuclease (ZFN) pair to introduce targeted mutations into this specific zebrafish gene. Users will also need to clone the zinc finger (ZF) insert of this plasmid into a zinc finger nuclease (ZFN) vector to express a FOKI fusion product. Examples of possible ZFN expression vectors that can be used are: pST1374 (Addgene plasmid 13426), pMLM290 (Addgene plasmid 21872), pMLM292 (Addgene plasmid 21873), pMLM800 (Addgene plasmid 27202) and pMLM802 (Addgene plasmid 27203). This zinc finger array was tested for binding activity to the sequence 5'-GATGAAGAA-3' in a bacterial two hybrid assay, and resulted in 6.00 fold activation. However, this array has not yet been tested for activity as a zinc finger nuclease (i.e. for its ability to induce mutations at the intended locus). Scientists using this zinc finger array in a publication should notify and acknowledge NIH grant number R01 GM088040 in the publication. Other Articles: "Oligomerized pool engineering (OPEN): an 'open-source' protocol for making customized zinc-finger arrays." Maeder ML et al. (Nat Protoc. 2009 Sept 17. 4(10):1471-1501. Pubmed ID: 19798082 "Targeted mutagenesis in zebrafish using customized zinc-finger nucleases." Foley JE et al. (Nat Protoc. 2009 Dec 3. 4(12):1855-1867. Pubmed ID: 20010934
How to cite: Swachmann-Bodian-Diamond Syndrome Gene, sbds_R (OZ546) was a gift from Keith Joung (Addgene plasmid # 28071 ; http://n2t.net/addgene:28071 ; RRID:Addgene_28071)
