[The description below was written by a language model from this plasmid's Addgene catalogue record.]
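Description:
sbds_R (OZ546) is a low-copy, kanamycin-selected bacterial plasmid built on the 5.5 kb MG414 backbone. It carries a roughly 270 bp insert encoding an engineered zinc finger array directed against the zebrafish (Danio rerio) gene sbds, the orthologue of the Shwachman-Bodian-Diamond syndrome gene. The array coding sequence sits between XbaI and BamHI sites, both preserved, so it can be excised as a cassette. The plasmid must be propagated in a host carrying the lacIq allele of the lac repressor. This suggests that the array is under lac-regulated expression, although the record does not name the promoter, the origin of replication or any fusion partner. The plasmid does not contain any sbds sequence itself, only the DNA-binding domain designed to recognise it.

The array is the "right" half of a pair. It recognises a nine-base-pair half-site in the sbds target, and the companion sbds_L (OZ545) plasmid supplies the array for the other half-site. To obtain a working zinc finger nuclease, each array has to be subcloned into a separate expression vector that fuses it to the FokI cleavage domain. The two fusion proteins then bind adjacent half-sites and dimerise to cut the locus, which is how targeted mutations are introduced in zebrafish. The array came from the OPEN (oligomerized pool engineering) selection approach and gave about six-fold activation on its target site in a bacterial two-hybrid binding assay. According to the depositor, it had not been tested as a nuclease for inducing mutations at the intended locus.
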