>Addgene plasmid #28071 | Swachmann-Bodian-Diamond Syndrome Gene, sbds_R (OZ546) | depositor partial sequence | sequence record 13285 | Author sequence
TCTAGACCCGGGGAGCGCCCCTTCCAGTGTCGCATTTGCATGCGGAACTTTTCGCTCAGGGCCAACCTTC
AGAGGCATACCCGTACTCATACCGGTGAAAAACCGTTTCAGTGTCGGATCTGTATGCGAAATTTCTCCCA
GCAGGCCAACTTGAGCCGCCATCTACGTACGCACACCGGCGAGAAGCCATTCCAATGCCGAATATGCATG
CGCAACTTCAGTGTGGGCAGCAACCTGACGCGGCACCTAAAAACCCACCTGAGGGGATCC
