>Addgene plasmid #28071 | Swachmann-Bodian-Diamond Syndrome Gene, sbds_R (OZ546) | addgene partial sequence | sequence record 34370 | 28071 with OK-61 (5' GGGTAGTACGATGACGGAACCTGTC 3')
AAAATCCAAGCTTTGGCGGCCGCTGACTACAAAGACGATGATGACAAATCTAGACCCGGGGAGCGCCCCT
TCCAGTGTCGCATTTGCATGCGGAACTTTTCGCTCAGGGCCAACCTTCAGAGGCATACCCGTACTCATAC
CGGTGAAAAACCGTTTCAGTGTCGGATCTGTATGCGAAATTTCTCCCAGCAGGCCAACTTGAGCCGCCAT
CTACGTACGCACACCGGCGAGAAGCCATTCCAATGCCGAATATGCATGCGCAACTTCAGTGTGGGCAGCA
ACCTGACGCGGCACCTAAAAACCCACCTGAGGGGATCCTCTGCACAGTAGTAACTAGAGACTAGAAAAAG
GCCGACAAGTCCCGCTCCGCTGAAGATCCTGGCGTAATAGCGAAGAGGCCCGCACCGATCGCCCTTCCCA
ACAGTTGCGCAGCCTGAATGGCGAATGGG
[124 nt withheld, positions 450-573]
C
[91 nt withheld, positions 575-665]
A
[49 nt withheld, positions 667-715]
CCTTTGACGTTGGAGTCCACGTTCTTTAATAGTGGACTCTTGTTCCAACTGGAACAACACTCAACCCTAT
CTCGGTCTATTCTTTTGATTTATAAGGGATTTTGCCGATTTCGGCCTATTGGTTAAAA
